Addgene plasmid #20177: pMMRSF1-16
Depositing lab: Hideo Iwai. Depositing organization: University of Helsinki, Institute of Biotechnology. Publication: Segmental isotopic labelling of a multidomain protein by protein ligation by protein trans-splicing. Muona M, Aranko AS, Iwai H. Chembiochem. 2008 Dec 15. 9(18):2958-61. 10.1002/cbic.200800604 PubMed 19031436.
Backbone
  Vector backbone: pRSF-1
  Backbone manufacturer: novagen
  Backbone size w/o insert (bp): 4500
  Vector type: Bacterial Expression
Growth in bacteria
  Bacterial resistance: Kanamycin, 50 μg/mL
  Growth temperature: 37°C
  Growth strain: DH5alpha
  Copy number: High Copy
Gene/Insert
  Gene/Insert name: src homology domain 3 (alt name: CRK)
  Species: H. sapiens (human)
  Insert size (bp): 276
  Entrez Gene: CRK (a.k.a. CRKII, p38)
  Tag / fusion protein: His (N terminal on backbone); NpuDnaEC16 (N terminal on insert)
  Cloning method: Restriction Enzyme; 5′ cloning site NdeI (not destroyed); 3′ cloning site HindIII (not destroyed)
  Sequencing primers: 5′ T7
Terms and licenses: Academic/Nonprofit Terms; Industry Terms: Not Available to Industry
How to cite: pMMRSF1-16 was a gift from Hideo Iwai (Addgene plasmid # 20177 ; http://n2t.net/addgene:20177 ; RRID:Addgene_20177)
