[The description below was written by a language model from this plasmid's Addgene catalogue record and pLannotate feature annotations shown in this document.]
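Description:
pMMRSF1-16 is a bacterial expression plasmid built on the Novagen pRSF-1 backbone and designed to produce one half of a split-intein pair for protein trans-splicing. It replicates from the RSF1030 origin, which is compatible with other common origins and so allows co-maintenance with a second plasmid in the same E. coli cell. It is selected with kanamycin through an aminoglycoside phosphotransferase gene. The catalogue lists it as high copy. The depositor's sequence is 3,958 nt, somewhat smaller than the approximate backbone size given in the catalogue fields.

Expression is driven by a T7 promoter with an adjacent lac operator, followed by the T7 gene 10 ribosome binding site and closed by a T7 terminator. A plasmid-borne lacI gene supplies repressor, so transcription is IPTG-inducible in hosts that provide T7 RNA polymerase. The open reading frame begins with a backbone-encoded N-terminal His tag and a thrombin cleavage site. According to the record, it continues with NpuDnaEC16, a C-terminal fragment of the Npu DnaE split intein, fused directly upstream of a 276 bp segment of human CRK encoding an SH3 domain, cloned between NdeI and HindIII. The intein fragment is not annotated in the feature table, but it presumably occupies the unannotated gap between the thrombin site and the CRK segment. The short S-Tag, SET1, capTEV and TcR fragment calls appear to be backbone remnants or partial matches rather than functional elements.

The associated publication concerns segmental isotopic labelling of a multidomain protein. In that setting, the C-intein–SH3 precursor would be joined to a partner carrying the complementary N-intein fragment, ligating separately produced domains into one polypeptide.
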