Features (pLannotate 1.2.2; 18 found; start..end, strand, type, name):
      3..27      +  protein_bind   lac operator: The lac repressor binds to the lac operator to inhibit transcription in E. coli. This inhibition can be relieved by adding lactose or isopropyl-β-D-thiogalactopyranoside (IPTG). lac repressor encoded by lacI
     42..64      +  RBS            RBS: efficient ribosome binding site from bacteriophage T7 gene 10 (Olins and Rangwala, 1989)
     83..99      +  CDS            capTEV™ (fragment): composite tag for in vivo biotinylation, TEV protease cleavage, and 6xHis tagging
    110..127     +  CDS            thrombin site: thrombin recognition and cleavage site
    191..466     +  CDS            CRK (fragment): CRK_HUMAN - Experimental evidence at protein level: Swiss-Prot protein existence level 1. [Isoform Crk-II]: Regulates cell adhesion, spreading and migration (PubMed:31311869). Mediates attachment-induced MAPK8 activation, membrane ruffling and cell motility in a Rac-dependent manner. Involved in phagocytosis of apoptotic cells and cell motility via its interaction with DOCK1 and DOCK4 (PubMed:19004829). May regulate the EFNA5-EPHA3 signaling (By similarity). From Homo sapiens (Human).
    495..536     +  CDS            S-Tag (fragment): affinity and epitope tag derived from pancreatic ribonuclease A
    566..583     +  CDS            SET1 (fragment): solubility-enhancement tag derived from T7 phage gene 10B
    591..638     +  terminator     T7 terminator: transcription terminator for bacteriophage T7 RNA polymerase
    802..859     +  promoter       AmpR promoter (fragment): bla
    868..1683    -  CDS            KanR: aminoglycoside phosphotransferase; aph(3')-Ia; confers resistance to kanamycin in bacteria or G418 (Geneticin®) in eukaryotes
   1684..1775    -  promoter       AmpR promoter: bla
   1791..2540    -  rep_origin     RSF ori: Plasmids containing the RSF 1030 origin of replication can be propagated in E. coli cells that contain additional plasmids with compatible origins.
   2623..2687    -  CDS            TcR (fragment): tetracycline efflux protein; tet; confers resistance to tetracycline
   2702..2723    -  protein_bind   CAP binding site: CAP binding activates transcription in the presence of cAMP. E. coli catabolite activator protein
   2736..3818    -  CDS            lacI: lac repressor; lacI; The lac repressor binds to the lac operator to inhibit transcription in E. coli. This inhibition can be relieved by adding lactose or isopropyl-β-D-thiogalactopyranoside (IPTG).
   3819..3896    -  promoter       lacI promoter: lacI
   3904..3939    -  CDS            TcR (fragment): tetracycline efflux protein; tet; confers resistance to tetracycline
   3942..2       +  promoter       T7 promoter (across the origin): promoter for bacteriophage T7 RNA polymerase
>Addgene plasmid #20177 | pMMRSF1-16 | depositor full sequence | sequence record 9508 | Author sequence
GGGGAATTGTGAGCGGATAACAATTCCCCTGTAGAAATAATTTTGTTTAACTTTAATAAGGAGATATACC
ATGGGCAGCAGCCATCATCATCATCATCACAGCAGCGGCCTGGTGCCGCGCGGCAGCCATATGGACCATA
ATTTTGCACTCAAAAATGGCTTCATAGCTTCTAATTGTTTCAATGGTACCCTGGGTGGGCCGGAGCCTGG
GCCCTATGCCCAACCCAGCGTCAACACTCCGCTCCCTAACCTCCAGAATGGGCCCATTTATGCCAGGGTT
ATCCAGAAGCGAGTCCCTAATGCCTACGACAAGACAGCCTTGGCTTTGGAGGTCGGTGAGCTGGTAAAGG
TTACGAAGATTAATGTGAGTGGTCAGTGGGAAGGGGAGTGTAATGGCAAACGAGGTCACTTCCCATTCAC
ACATGTCCGTCTGCTGGATCAACAGAATCCCGATGAGGACTTCAGCTAAGCTTGCGGCCGCACTCGAGTC
TGGTAAAGAAACCGCTGCTGCGAAATTTGAACGCCAGCACATGGACTCGTCTACTAGCGCAGCTTAATTA
ACCTAGGCTGCTGCCACCGCTGAGCAATAACTAGCATAACCCCTTGGGGCCTCTAAACGGGTCTTGAGGG
GTTTTTTGCTGAAACCTCAGGCATTTGAGAAGCACACGGTCACACTGCTTCCGGTAGTCAATAAACCGGT
AAACCAGCAATAGACATAAGCGGCTATTTAACGACCCTGCCCTGAACCGACGACAAGCTGACGACCGGGT
CTCCGCAAGTGGCACTTTTCGGGGAAATGTGCGCGGAACCCCTATTTGTTTATTTTTCTAAATACATTCA
AATATGTATCCGCTCATGAATTAATTCTTAGAAAAACTCATCGAGCATCAAATGAAACTGCAATTTATTC
ATATCAGGATTATCAATACCATATTTTTGAAAAAGCCGTTTCTGTAATGAAGGAGAAAACTCACCGAGGC
AGTTCCATAGGATGGCAAGATCCTGGTATCGGTCTGCGATTCCGACTCGTCCAACATCAATACAACCTAT
TAATTTCCCCTCGTCAAAAATAAGGTTATCAAGTGAGAAATCACCATGAGTGACGACTGAATCCGGTGAG
AATGGCAAAAGTTTATGCATTTCTTTCCAGACTTGTTCAACAGGCCAGCCATTACGCTCGTCATCAAAAT
CACTCGCATCAACCAAACCGTTATTCATTCGTGATTGCGCCTGAGCGAGACGAAATACGCGGTCGCTGTT
AAAAGGACAATTACAAACAGGAATCGAATGCAACCGGCGCAGGAACACTGCCAGCGCATCAACAATATTT
TCACCTGAATCAGGATATTCTTCTAATACCTGGAATGCTGTTTTCCCGGGGATCGCAGTGGTGAGTAACC
ATGCATCATCAGGAGTACGGATAAAATGCTTGATGGTCGGAAGAGGCATAAATTCCGTCAGCCAGTTTAG
TCTGACCATCTCATCTGTAACATCATTGGCAACGCTACCTTTGCCATGTTTCAGAAACAACTCTGGCGCA
TCGGGCTTCCCATACAATCGATAGATTGTCGCACCTGATTGCCCGACATTATCGCGAGCCCATTTATACC
CATATAAATCAGCATCCATGTTGGAATTTAATCGCGGCCTAGAGCAAGACGTTTCCCGTTGAATATGGCT
CATACTCTTCCTTTTTCAATATTATTGAAGCATTTATCAGGGTTATTGTCTCATGAGCGGATACATATTT
GAATGTATTTAGAAAAATAAACAAATAGGCATGCAGCGCTCTTCCGCTTCCTCGCTCACTGACTCGCTAC
GCTCGGTCGTTCGACTGCGGCGAGCGGTGTCAGCTCACTCAAAAGCGGTAATACGGTTATCCACAGAATC
AGGGGATAAAGCCGGAAAGAACATGTGAGCAAAAAGCAAAGCACCGGAAGAAGCCAACGCCGCAGGCGTT
TTTCCATAGGCTCCGCCCCCCTGACGAGCATCACAAAAATCGACGCTCAAGCCAGAGGTGGCGAAACCCG
ACAGGACTATAAAGATACCAGGCGTTTCCCCCTGGAAGCTCCCTCGTGCGCTCTCCTGTTCCGACCCTGC
CGCTTACCGGATACCTGTCCGCCTTTCTCCCTTCGGGAAGCGTGGCGCTTTCTCATAGCTCACGCTGTTG
GTATCTCAGTTCGGTGTAGGTCGTTCGCTCCAAGCTGGGCTGTGTGCACGAACCCCCCGTTCAGCCCGAC
CGCTGCGCCTTATCCGGTAACTATCGTCTTGAGTCCAACCCGGTAAGACACGACTTATCGCCACTGGCAG
CAGCCATTGGTAACTGATTTAGAGGACTTTGTCTTGAAGTTATGCACCTGTTAAGGCTAAACTGAAAGAA
CAGATTTTGGTGAGTGCGGTCCTCCAACCCACTTACCTTGGTTCAAAGAGTTGGTAGCTCAGCGAACCTT
GAGAAAACCACCGTTGGTAGCGGTGGTTTTTCTTTATTTATGAGATGATGAATCAATCGGTCTATCAAGT
CAACGAACAGCTATTCCGTTACTCTAGATTTCAGTGCAATTTATCTCTTCAAATGTAGCACCTGAAGTCA
GCCCCATACGATATAAGTTGTAATTCTCATGTTAGTCATGCCCCGCGCCCACCGGAAGGAGCTGACTGGG
TTGAAGGCTCTCAAGGGCATCGGTCGAGATCCCGGTGCCTAATGAGTGAGCTAACTTACATTAATTGCGT
TGCGCTCACTGCCCGCTTTCCAGTCGGGAAACCTGTCGTGCCAGCTGCATTAATGAATCGGCCAACGCGC
GGGGAGAGGCGGTTTGCGTATTGGGCGCCAGGGTGGTTTTTCTTTTCACCAGTGAGACGGGCAACAGCTG
ATTGCCCTTCACCGCCTGGCCCTGAGAGAGTTGCAGCAAGCGGTCCACGCTGGTTTGCCCCAGCAGGCGA
AAATCCTGTTTGATGGTGGTTAACGGCGGGATATAACATGAGCTGTCTTCGGTATCGTCGTATCCCACTA
CCGAGATGTCCGCACCAACGCGCAGCCCGGACTCGGTAATGGCGCGCATTGCGCCCAGCGCCATCTGATC
GTTGGCAACCAGCATCGCAGTGGGAACGATGCCCTCATTCAGCATTTGCATGGTTTGTTGAAAACCGGAC
ATGGCACTCCAGTCGCCTTCCCGTTCCGCTATCGGCTGAATTTGATTGCGAGTGAGATATTTATGCCAGC
CAGCCAGACGCAGACGCGCCGAGACAGAACTTAATGGGCCCGCTAACAGCGCGATTTGCTGGTGACCCAA
TGCGACCAGATGCTCCACGCCCAGTCGCGTACCGTCTTCATGGGAGAAAATAATACTGTTGATGGGTGTC
TGGTCAGAGACATCAAGAAATAACGCCGGAACATTAGTGCAGGCAGCTTCCACAGCAATGGCATCCTGGT
CATCCAGCGGATAGTTAATGATCAGCCCACTGACGCGTTGCGCGAGAAGATTGTGCACCGCCGCTTTACA
GGCTTCGACGCCGCTTCGTTCTACCATCGACACCACCACGCTGGCACCCAGTTGATCGGCGCGAGATTTA
ATCGCCGCGACAATTTGCGACGGCGCGTGCAGGGCCAGACTGGAGGTGGCAACGCCAATCAGCAACGACT
GTTTGCCCGCCAGTTGTTGTGCCACGCGGTTGGGAATGTAATTCAGCTCCGCCATCGCCGCTTCCACTTT
TTCCCGCGTTTTCGCAGAAACGTGGCTGGCCTGGTTCACCACGCGGGAAACGGTCTGATAAGAGACACCG
GCATACTCTGCGACATCGTATAACGTTACTGGTTTCACATTCACCACCCTGAATTGACTCTCTTCCGGGC
GCTATCATGCCATACCGCGAAAGGTTTTGCGCCATTCGATGGTGTCCGGGATCTCGACGCTCTCCCTTAT
GCGACTCCTGCATTAGGAAATTAATACGACTCACTATA
