>Addgene plasmid #20177 | pMMRSF1-16 | addgene partial sequence | sequence record 27473 | 20177 with T7
AATAATTTTGTTTAACTTTAATAAGGAGATATACCATGGGCAGCAGCCATCATCATCATCATCACAGCAG
CGGCCTGGTGCCGCGCGGCAGCCATATGGACCATAATTTTGCACTCAAAAATGGCTTCATAGCTTCTAAT
TGTTTCAATGGTACCCTGGGTGGGCCGGAGCCTGGGCCCTATGCCCAACCCAGCGTCAACACTCCGCTCC
CTAACCTCCAGAATGGGCCCATTTATGCCAGGGTTATCCAGAAGCGAGTCCCTAATGCCTACGACAAGAC
AGCCTTGGCTTTGGAGGTCGGTGAGCTGGTAAAGGTTACGAAGATTAATGTGAGTGGTCAGTGGGAAGGG
GAGTGTAATGGCAAACGAGGTCACTTCCCATTCACACATGTCCGTCTGCTGGATCAACAGAATCCCGATG
AGGACTTCAGCTAAGCTTGCGGCCGCACTCGAGTCTGGTAAAGAAACCGCTGCTGCGAAATTTGAACGCC
AGCACATGGACTCGTCTACTAGCGCAGCTTAATTAACCTAGGCTGCTGCCACCGCTGAGCAATAACTAGC
ATAACCCCTTGGGGCCTCTAAACGGGTCTTGAGGGGTTTTTTGCTGAAACCTCAGGCATTTGAGAAGCAC
ACGGTCACACTGCTTCCGGTAGTCAATAAACCGGTAAACCAGCAATAGACATAAGCGGCTATTTAACGAC
CCTGCCCTGAACCGACGACAAGCTGACGACCGGGTCTCCGCAAGTGGCACTTTTCGGGGAAATGTGCGCG
A
